Addgene plasmid #187133: pDARMO_CMVT_3xFLAG-HUWE1_delta3896-3951
Purpose: mammalian cell expression of 3xFLAG-HUWE1 delta3896-3951
Depositing lab: Eric Fischer. Depositing organization: Dana-Farber Cancer Institute. Publication: Solenoid architecture of HUWE1 contributes to ligase activity and substrate recognition. Hunkeler M, Jin CY, Ma MW, Monda JK, Overwijn D, Bennett EJ, Fischer ES. Mol Cell. 2021 Sep 2;81(17):3468-3480.e7. doi: 10.1016/j.molcel.2021.06.032. Epub 2021 Jul 26. PubMed 34314700.
Backbone
  Vector backbone: pDARMO
  Vector type: Mammalian Expression
Growth in bacteria
  Bacterial resistance: Ampicillin, 100 μg/mL
  Growth temperature: 37°C
  Growth strain: DH5alpha
  Copy number: High Copy
Gene/Insert
  Gene/Insert name: HUWE1
  Species: H. sapiens (human)
  Insert size (bp): 12969
  Mutation: delta3896-3951
  Entrez Gene: HUWE1 (a.k.a. ARF-BP1, HECTH9, HSPC272, Ib772, LASU1, MRXST, MULE, URE-B1, UREB1)
  Tag / fusion protein: 3xFLAG (N terminal on insert)
  Cloning method: Gibson Cloning
Terms and licenses: Academic/Nonprofit Terms; Industry Terms: Not Available to Industry
How to cite: pDARMO_CMVT_3xFLAG-HUWE1_delta3896-3951 was a gift from Eric Fischer (Addgene plasmid # 187133 ; http://n2t.net/addgene:187133 ; RRID:Addgene_187133)
