[The description below was written by a language model from this plasmid's Addgene catalogue record and pLannotate feature annotations shown in this document.]
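Description:
pDARMO_CMVT_3xFLAG-HUWE1_delta3896-3951 is a roughly 18 kb mammalian expression plasmid built on the pDARMO backbone. It drives production of an N-terminally 3xFLAG-tagged internal deletion mutant of the human HECT-type E3 ubiquitin ligase HUWE1. The plasmid is maintained in E. coli through a high-copy ColE1/pUC-type origin and selected with ampicillin via the bla gene. The annotation also shows Tn7L and Tn7R transposon ends bracketing the expression cassette together with a gentamicin acetyltransferase gene under a class 1 integron Pc promoter. This arrangement is typical of vectors that can transpose their cargo into a Tn7 attachment site, such as in a bacmid, although the record does not state that this construct is used that way.

The expression cassette begins with the CMV immediate early enhancer and promoter. These are followed by short stretches annotated as adenovirus-derived sequences, a chimeric adenovirus/immunoglobulin intron fragment and a partial IgH signal sequence hit. These most likely reflect an adenoviral leader and intron in the 5' untranslated region intended to boost expression, rather than functional coding elements. The 3xFLAG tag with its enterokinase site precedes the 12,969 bp HUWE1 open reading frame, which lacks residues 3896–3951 and was inserted by Gibson assembly. A WPRE fragment and the bovine growth hormone polyadenylation signal lie downstream and promote transcript stability and 3' end processing.

The stated purpose is mammalian cell expression of this deletion variant. The FLAG tag allows detection and affinity purification, consistent with structure–function work on how HUWE1's architecture contributes to ligase activity and substrate recognition. The record does not describe the functional role of the deleted segment.
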