Features (pLannotate 1.2.2; 17 found; start..end, strand, type, name):
      1..224     +  mobile_element Tn7R: mini-Tn7 element (right end of the Tn7 transposon) Tn7
    288..876     -  rep_origin     ori: high-copy-number ColE1/pMB1/pBR322/pUC origin of replication
    915..1775    -  CDS            AmpR: β-lactamase; bla; confers resistance to ampicillin, carbenicillin, and related antibiotics
   1776..1847    -  promoter       AmpR promoter: bla
   1872..2037    +  mobile_element Tn7L: mini-Tn7 element (left end of the Tn7 transposon) Tn7
   2070..2434    +  enhancer       CMV enhancer: human cytomegalovirus immediate early enhancer
   2435..2638    +  promoter       CMV promoter: human cytomegalovirus (CMV) immediate early promoter
   2703..2741    +  misc_feature   Ad SA (fragment): adenovirus major late transcript splice acceptor (Friedrich and Soriano, 1991)
   2774..2983    -  CDS            PTP (fragment): TERM_ADE02 - Experimental evidence at protein level: Swiss-Prot protein existence level 1. Protein covalently bound to the viral DNA that acts as a primer for viral genomic replication by DNA strand displacement. Assembles on the viral origin of replication in an initiation complex with viral polymerase, DBP, host NFIA and host POU2F1/OCT1. During initiation, the polymerase covalently couples the first dCTP with Ser- 580 of pTP. The terminal protein stimulates the template activity over 20 fold compared to protein-free templates. Neo-synthesized viral genomes are linked to two preterminal prot
   3014..3103    +  intron         chimeric intron (fragment): chimera between introns from adenovirus and immunoglobulin heavy chain genes
   3122..3168    +  CDS            IgH signal sequence (fragment): signal sequence from the mouse immunoglobulin heavy chain variable region
   3224..3289    +  CDS            3xFLAG: three tandem FLAG® epitope tags, followed by an enterokinase cleavage site
   3341..16309   +  CDS            HUWE1: HUWE1_HUMAN - Also known as KIAA0312, KIAA1578, UREB1. Experimental evidence at protein level: Swiss-Prot protein existence level 1. E3 ubiquitin-protein ligase which mediates ubiquitination and subsequent proteasomal degradation of target proteins (PubMed:15989957, PubMed:19713937, PubMed:15567145, PubMed:15767685, PubMed:18488021, PubMed:17567951, PubMed:19037095, PubMed:20534529). Regulates apoptosis by catalyzing the polyubiquitination and degradation of MCL1 (PubMed:15989957). Mediates monoubiquitination of DNA polymerase beta (POLB) at 'Lys-41', 'Lys-61' and 'Lys-81', thereby playing a r
  16365..16906   +  misc_feature   WPRE (fragment): woodchuck hepatitis virus posttranscriptional regulatory element
  16920..17031   +  polyA_signal   bGH poly(A) signal: bovine growth hormone polyadenylation signal
  17175..17203   +  promoter       Pc promoter: intI1 (promoter lies within the coding sequence); class 1 integron promoter
  17392..17925   +  CDS            GmR: gentamycin acetyltransferase; aacC1; confers resistance to gentamycin
>Addgene plasmid #187133 | pDARMO_CMVT_3xFLAG-HUWE1_delta3896-3951 | addgene full sequence | sequence record 369422 | Addgene NGS Result
GAATATAGTCTTTACATGCCCTTGGCCACGCCCCTCTTTAATACGACGGGCAATTTGCACTTCAGAAAAT
GAAGAGTTTGCTTTAGCCATAACAAAAGTCCAGTATGCTTTTTCACAGCATAACTGGACTGATTTCAGTT
TACAACTATTCTGTCTAGTTTAAGACTTTATTGTCATAGTTTAGATCTATTTTGTTCAGTTTAAGACTTT
ATTGTCCGCCCACACCCGCTTACGCAGGGCATCTGCGCATCCACAGGAAGCCGTAAAAAGGCCGCGTTGC
TGGCGTTTTTCCATAGGCTCCGCCCCCCTGACGAGCATCACAAAAATCGACGCTCAAGTCAGAGGTGGCG
AAACCCGACAGGACTATAAAGATACCAGGCGTTTCCCCCTGGAAGCTCCCTCGTGCGCTCTCCTGTTCCG
ACCCTGCCGCTTACCGGATACCTGTCCGCCTTTCTCCCTTCGGGAAGCGTGGCGCTTTCTCATAGCTCAC
GCTGTAGGTATCTCAGTTCGGTGTAGGTCGTTCGCTCCAAGCTGGGCTGTGTGCACGAACCCCCCGTTCA
GCCCGACCGCTGCGCCTTATCCGGTAACTATCGTCTTGAGTCCAACCCGGTAAGACACGACTTATCGCCA
CTGGCAGCAGCCACTGGTAACAGGATTAGCAGAGCGAGGTATGTAGGCGGTGCTACAGAGTTCTTGAAGT
GGTGGCCTAACTACGGCTACACTAGAAGAACAGTATTTGGTATCTGCGCTCTGCTGAAGCCAGTTACCTT
CGGAAAAAGAGTTGGTAGCTCTTGATCCGGCAAACAAACCACCGCTGGTAGCGGTGGTTTTTTTGTTTGC
AAGCAGCAGATTACGCGCAGAAAAAAAGGATCTCAAGAAGATCCTTTGATCTTTTCTACGGGGTCTGACG
CTTATTACCAATGCTTAATCAGTGAGGCACCTATCTCAGCGATCTGTCTATTTCGTTCATCCATAGTTGC
CTGACTCCCCGTCGTGTAGATAACTACGATACGGGAGGGCTTACCATCTGGCCCCAGTGCTGCAATGATA
CCGCGTGACCCACGCTCACCGGCTCCAGATTTATCAGCAATAAACCAGCCAGCCGGAAGGGCCGAGCGCA
GAAGTGGTCCTGCAACTTTATCCGCCTCCATCCAGTCTATTAATTGTTGCCGGGAAGCTAGAGTAAGTAG
TTCGCCAGTTAATAGTTTGCGCAACGTTGTTGCCATTGCTACAGGCATCGTGGTGTCACGCTCGTCGTTT
GGTATGGCTTCATTCAGCTCCGGTTCCCAACGATCAAGGCGAGTTACATGATCCCCCATGTTGTGCAAAA
AAGCGGTTAGCTCCTTCGGTCCTCCGATCGTTGTCAGAAGTAAGTTGGCCGCAGTGTTATCACTCATGGT
TATGGCAGCACTGCATAATTCTCTTACTGTCATGCCATCCGTAAGATGCTTTTCTGTGACTGGTGAGTAC
TCAACCAAGTCATTCTGAGAATAGTGTATGCGGCGACCGAGTTGCTCTTGCCCGGCGTCAATACGGGATA
ATACCGCGCCACATAGCAGAACTTTAAAAGTGCTCATCATTGGAAAACGTTCTTCGGGGCGAAAACTCTC
AAGGATCTTACCGCTGTTGAGATCCAGTTCGATGTAACCCACTCGTGCACCCAACTGATCTTCAGCATCT
TTTACTTTCACCAGCGTTTCTGGGTGAGCAAAAACAGGAAGGCAAAATGCCGCAAAAAAGGGAATAAGGG
CGACACGGAAATGTTGAATACTCATACTCTTCCTTTTTCAATATTATTGAAGCATTTATCAGGGTTATTG
TCTCATGAGCGGATACATATTTGAATGTATTTAGGACCCAAGTCAACCGGTTGTGGGCGGACAAAATAGT
TGGGAACTGGGAGGGGTGGAAATGGAGTTTTTAAGGATTATTTAGGGAAGAGTGACAAAATAGATGGGAA
CTGGGTGTAGCGTCGTAAGCTAATACGAAAATTAAAAATGACAAAATAGTTTGGAACTAGATTTCACTTA
TCTGGTTCAGCCTGCGGTCCGGATTCGCCCTTAAGCTAGCTAGTTATTAATAGTAATCAATTACGGGGTC
ATTAGTTCATAGCCCATATATGGAGTTCCGCGTTACATAACTTACGGTAAATGGCCCGCCTGGCTGACCG
CCCAACGACCCCCGCCCATTGACGTCAATAATGACGTATGTTCCCATAGTAACGCCAATAGGGACTTTCC
ATTGACGTCAATGGGTGGAGTATTTACGGTAAACTGCCCACTTGGCAGTACATCAAGTGTATCATATGCC
AAGTACGCCCCCTATTGACGTCAATGACGGTAAATGGCCCGCCTGGCATTATGCCCAGTACATGACCTTA
TGGGACTTTCCTACTTGGCAGTACATCTACGTATTAGTCATTGCTATTACCATGGTGATGCGGTTTTGGC
AGTACATCAATGGGCGTGGATAGCGGTTTGACTCACGGGGATTTCCAAGTCTCCACCCCATTGACGTCAA
TGGGAGTTTGTTTTGGCACCAAAATCAACGGGACTTTCCAAAATGTCGTAACAACTCCGCCCCATTGACG
CAAATGGGCGGTAGGCGTGTACGGTGGGAGGTCTATATAAGCAGAGCTGGTTTAGTGAACCGTCAGATCC
TCACTCTCTTCCGCCTCGCTGTCTGCGAGGGCCAGCTGTTGGGCTCGCGGTTGAGGACAAACTCTTCGCG
GTCTTTCCAGTACTCTTGGATCGGAAACCCGTCGGCCTCCGAACGGTACTCCGCCACCGAGGGACCTGAG
CGAGTCCGCATCGACCGGATCGGAAAACCTCTCGAGAAAGGCGTCTAACCAGTCACAGTCGCAAGGTAGG
CTGAGCACCGTGGCGGGCGGCAGCGGGTGGCGGTCGGGGTTGTTTCTGGCGGAGGTGCTGCTGATGATGT
AATTAAAGTAGGCGGTGTTGACACCGCGGATGGTCGAGGTGAGGTGTGGCAGGCTTGAGATCCAGCTGTT
GGGGTGAGTACTCCCTCTCAAAAGCGGGCATTACTTCTGCGCTAAGATTGTCAGTTTCCAAAAACGAGGA
GGATTTGATATTCACCTGGCCCGATCTGGCCATACACTTGAGTGACAATGACATCCACTTTGCCTTTCTC
TCCACAGGTGTCCACTCCCAGGTCCAAAGTTGGCCAGGCCTAGTTGGCCAGGCCTAGTGCCGCCACCATG
GGTGACTACAAAGACCATGACGGTGATTATAAAGATCATGACATTGATTACAAGGATGACGATGACAAGG
GCGGTGGTAGCGGTGGGCTGGAAGTTCTGTTCCAGGGGCCCGTCGACACCATGAAAGTAGACAGGACTAA
ACTGAAGAAGACACCTACTGAGGCTCCTGCAGACTGCAGAGCCTTAATAGACAAACTCAAAGTTTGTAAT
GATGAGCAACTTCTCTTGGAACTGCAGCAGATCAAAACATGGAACATTGGAAAGTGCGAGTTATATCACT
GGGTGGACCTGTTGGACCGCTTCGATGGAATACTGGCAGATGCTGGACAGACAGTGGAGAATATGTCATG
GATGCTCGTATGTGATAGGCCAGAAAGAGAGCAACTGAAAATGCTTCTCTTGGCTGTGTTGAACTTCACA
GCCTTGCTCATTGAGTACAGCTTTTCCCGGCATCTGTACAGTTCCATAGAGCATTTGACAACTTTATTGG
CTTCCTCTGATATGCAAGTGGTGCTGGCAGTCCTCAATCTCCTATATGTATTTAGCAAAAGATCAAACTA
CATCACTCGTCTGGGATCTGACAAGAGGACCCCGCTGCTAACTCGGCTACAACATTTGGCAGAGAGCTGG
GGTGGAAAGGAGAATGGCTTTGGACTTGCAGAATGTTGCAGAGACTTGCATATGATGAAATATCCACCCA
GTGCAACTACACTACACTTTGAATTCTATGCAGATCCTGGGGCCGAGGTCAAAATTGAGAAAAGGACAAC
TAGTAACACACTACATTATATTCACATAGAGCAACTTGACAAGATTTCAGAAAGCCCTTCTGAAATCATG
GAATCTCTTACCAAAATGTACAGCATTCCTAAGGATAAGCAGATGCTGTTATTTACACACATACGACTGG
CCCATGGCTTTTCTAATCACAGGAAGCGATTGCAGGCAGTTCAGGCCAGACTGCATGCAATATCTATATT
AGTGTATTCCAATGCCTTGCAGGAATCAGCAAACAGTATCTTGTATAATGGCTTGATAGAGGAGTTAGTG
GACGTGCTGCAAATAACGGATAAGCAGCTTATGGAGATTAAAGCAGCTTCTTTACGAACATTAACATCAA
TTGTCCACTTGGAGAGAACTCCCAAACTCAGCAGTATTATTGACTGTACTGGAACTGCCTCCTACCATGG
ATTTTTGCCAGTGCTTGTAAGGAACTGTATCCAGGCCATGATTGATCCTTCCATGGATCCATACCCTCAC
CAGTTTGCCACTGCTCTCTTCTCTTTTTTATACCATCTGGCCAGCTACGATGCTGGTGGTGAAGCCTTGG
TCTCCTGTGGAATGATGGAAGCCTTATTGAAGGTCATAAAGTTTCTTGGCGATGAACAGGACCAGATAAC
ATTTGTCACCAGAGCCGTCAGAGTGGTTGACCTTATCACCAACCTGGATATGGCAGCTTTTCAATCCCAT
AGTGGACTTTCTATCTTCATTTATAGACTTGAGCATGAAGTAGATCTGTGCCGAAAAGAATGTCCGTTTG
TGATCAAGCCAAAGATCCAGAGACCCAATACTACACAAGAAGGAGAGGAAATGGAAACTGATATGGATGG
AGTCCAGTGTATTCCACAACGAGCAGCACTTCTGAAATCCATGTTGAATTTCCTCAAGAAGGCCATCCAA
GACCCTGCTTTCTCAGATGGCATACGACATGTGATGGATGGTTCTCTGCCTACCTCCCTGAAACACATCA
TCAGCAATGCAGAATACTATGGCCCATCACTCTTCCTCCTAGCTACTGAAGTGGTGACTGTGTTTGTATT
TCAAGAACCATCACTGCTCTCCTCACTCCAGGACAATGGATTGACAGATGTCATGCTGCATGCACTGCTT
ATCAAAGATGTTCCTGCTACCCGTGAAGTCCTTGGCTCCCTCCCAAATGTATTCAGTGCACTCTGTTTGA
ATGCCCGAGGTCTTCAGTCTTTTGTTCAGTGTCAGCCTTTTGAACGCCTCTTCAAAGTTCTTCTGTCTCC
AGATTACCTCCCAGCCATGCGGAGGAGGAGAAGTTCTGATCCCCTTGGGGATACTGCATCCAACCTGGGG
AGTGCTGTCGATGAGCTCATGAGACATCAGCCCACCCTTAAAACAGATGCAACGACTGCCATCATCAAGT
TACTTGAAGAAATCTGTAATCTTGGAAGGGACCCCAAATACATCTGTCAGAAGCCATCGATCCAGAAGGC
AGATGGCACTGCCACTGCTCCTCCCCCAAGGTCTAATCATGCCGCAGAAGAAGCCTCTAGTGAGGATGAG
GAGGAAGAGGAAGTACAGGCCATGCAGAGCTTTAATTCTACCCAGCAAAATGAAACTGAGCCTAATCAGC
AGGTTGTTGGTACAGAGGAACGTATTCCTATTCCCCTCATGGATTACATCCTTAATGTGATGAAATTTGT
GGAATCTATTCTGAGCAACAATACAACAGATGACCACTGCCAGGAATTTGTGAATCAGAAAGGACTGTTG
CCTTTGGTTACCATTTTGGGTCTTCCCAATCTGCCCATTGACTTTCCCACATCTGCTGCCTGTCAGGCTG
TTGCAGGTGTCTGCAAATCCATATTGACACTGTCACATGAACCCAAAGTCCTTCAAGAGGGTCTCCTTCA
GTTGGACTCCATCCTCTCCTCCCTGGAGCCCTTACACCGCCCCATTGAATCCCCTGGGGGCTCAGTGTTG
TTGCGAGAACTGGCTTGCGCAGGCAATGTTGCTGATGCTACCCTCTCAGCCCAGGCCACACCTCTGCTGC
ATGCACTCACTGCTGCCCATGCCTACATCATGATGTTTGTTCATACTTGCAGAGTTGGACAGAGTGAAAT
TCGTTCCATCTCCGTAAACCAGTGGGGCTCTCAATTGGGTCTGAGTGTTTTGAGCAAGCTGAGCCAGTTA
TACTGTTCCCTGGTGTGGGAAAGCACTGTCCTCCTCTCTCTGTGTACCCCAAACAGCCTACCATCTGGGT
GTGAATTTGGCCAGGCAGATATGCAGAAACTGGTTCCAAAGGATGAGAAGGCAGGTACGACCCAGGGCGG
AAAAAGATCAGATGGGGAACAGGATGGAGCAGCTGGAAGTATGGATGCTTCTACCCAGGGCTTATTAGAA
GGCATTGGGCTAGATGGTGACACATTGGCTCCCATGGAGACAGATGAACCTACTGCTTCAGACTCTAAGG
GCAAATCTAAAATCACACCAGCAATGGCTGCCAGAATTAAGCAAATCAAGCCTTTGTTATCAGCTTCCTC
CAGATTAGGCCGAGCACTTGCTGAGCTATTTGGACTTCTTGTTAAACTTTGTGTGGGATCTCCTGTCCGC
CAGAGAAGGAGCCATCATGCTGCCAGCACCACTACAGCACCGACACCTGCCGCGCGATCAACAGCCTCAG
CTCTCACTAAGCTCTTGACTAAGGGGTTATCTTGGCAGCCCCCACCATATACACCTACTCCCCGATTCAG
GCTGACATTCTTCATCTGTTCAGTTGGTTTCACATCCCCAATGCTGTTTGATGAGAGGAAGTATCCCTAC
CACCTCATGCTGCAAAAATTTCTCTGCTCCGGAGGCCACAATGCTCTTTTTGAAACTTTCAACTGGGCTC
TGTCCATGGGAGGTAAAGTTCCTGTTTCTGAGGGATTGGAACACTCAGACTTGCCTGATGGCACAGGAGA
ATTCCTAGATGCCTGGCTTATGCTGGTGGAGAAGATGGTGAATCCCACCACGGTGCTTGAATCTCCACAT
TCGCTGCCTGCCAAATTGCCTGGAGGTGTCCAGAACTTTCCCCAGTTCAGTGCACTGCGCTTCCTTGTGG
TAACTCAGAAAGCAGCCTTTACTTGCATCAAAAACTTATGGAACCGGAAACCCCTGAAGGTATATGGTGG
ACGAATGGCTGAATCGATGCTGGCCATTCTATGCCACATCCTCCGAGGAGAACCTGTGATTCGAGAGAGA
CTAAGCAAGGAGAAGGAGGGGTCTCGAGGAGAAGAGGATACAGGGCAAGAGGAAGGTGGCTCCCGCCGGG
AACCTCAAGTCAACCAGCAACAACTGCAACAGCTCATGGACATGGGCTTCACAAGGGAACATGCAATGGA
GGCACTGTTGAACACCAGCACCATGGAGCAGGCCACAGAGTACCTTTTAACCCACCCTCCTCCAATCATG
GGAGGAGTTGTTCGGGATCTCAGCATGTCTGAAGAGGACCAGATGATGAGAGCAATTGCTATGTCTCTGG
GACAGGATATTCCAATGGATCAAAGGGCAGAGTCACCTGAGGAAGTTGCTTGCCGGAAGGAGGAAGAGGA
ACGGAAAGCTCGGGAAAAGCAGGAGGAGGAAGAGGCTAAATGTCTAGAGAAGTTCCAGGATGCTGACCCG
TTGGAACAAGATGAGCTCCACACTTTCACAGATACTATGTTGCCAGGCTGCTTCCACCTTCTTGATGAGC
TGCCAGACACAGTATACCGTGTGTGTGACCTGATCATGACAGCAATCAAACGTAATGGAGCAGATTATCG
TGACATGATTCTGAAGCAAGTAGTCAATCAGGTGTGGGAAGCTGCTGATGTATTGATCAAAGCTGCTCTT
CCCCTGACAACAAGTGACACAAAAACCGTGTCAGAGTGGATAAGTCAGATGGCCACACTGCCCCAGGCCT
CCAATTTGGCTACTAGAATCTTGCTTTTAACGCTACTTTTTGAGGAGTTGAAGCTACCTTGTGCTTGGGT
GGTTGAATCAAGTGGCATCCTTAATGTCCTAATCAAACTCTTGGAAGTGGTTCAGCCCTGCCTCCAGGCA
GCCAAGGAGCAGAAGGAAGTCCAGACCCCAAAGTGGATCACACCAGTGTTGCTCCTGATTGATTTCTATG
AAAAGACAGCCATCTCCTCAAAAAGGAGAGCCCAGATGACTAAGTACCTGCAATCCAACAGCAACAACTG
GCGCTGGTTTGATGATCGCTCTGGGCGTTGGTGTAGTTACAGTGCAAGCAACAATAGCACTATTGATTCT
GCCTGGAAATCTGGAGAGACAAGCGTGCGATTCACTGCAGGCCGAAGAAGATACACGGTCCAATTCACTA
CAATGGTGCAGGTTAATGAGGAAACAGGGAACCGACGCCCTGTGATGCTGACTCTCCTCAGGGTACCTCG
GCTGAATAAAAATTCAAAAAACAGCAATGGACAGGAACTAGAGAAGACGCTGGAAGAAAGCAAAGAAATG
GATATCAAACGTAAAGAAAATAAAGGCAATGATACCCCTTTGGCCCTAGAGAGTACAAACACTGAAAAGG
AGACAAGCCTGGAGGAAACAAAAATCGGGGAGATCCTGATCCAGGGCTTGACAGAAGATATGGTGACTGT
TTTAATCCGGGCCTGCGTGAGCATGCTGGGAGTCCCTGTGGACCCAGATACTTTGCATGCCACCCTTCGT
CTCTGTCTGAGGCTCACCCGGGACCACAAATATGCCATGATGTTTGCAGAACTGAAGAGTACCCGCATGA
TCTTGAATTTGACCCAGAGCTCAGGCTTCAATGGGTTTACTCCCCTGGTCACCCTTCTCTTAAGACACAT
CATTGAGGACCCCTGTACCCTTCGTCATACCATGGAAAAGGTTGTTCGCTCAGCAGCTACAAGTGGAGCT
GGTAGCACTACCTCTGGTGTTGTGTCTGGCAGCCTCGGCTCTCGGGAGATCAACTACATCCTTCGTGTCC
TTGGGCCAGCCGCATGCCGCAATCCAGACATATTCACAGAAGTGGCCAACTGCTGTATCCGCATCGCCCT
TCCTGCCCCTCGAGGCTCAGGAACTGCTTCAGATGATGAATTTGAGAATCTTAGAATTAAAGGCCCTAAT
GCTGTACAGCTGGTGAAGACCACCCCTTTGAAGCCCTCACCTCTGCCTGTCATCCCTGATACTATCAAGG
AAGTGATCTATGATATGCTGAATGCTCTGGCTGCATACCATGCTCCAGAGGAAGCCGATAAATCTGATCC
TAAACCTGGGGTTATGACCCAAGAGGTTGGCCAGCTCCTGCAAGACATGGGTGATGATGTATACCAGCAG
TACCGGTCACTTACGCGTCAGAGCAGTGACTTTGATACGCAGTCAGGTTTTTCCATTAATAGTCAGGTCT
TTGCTGCAGATGGTGCCTCCACTGAGACTTCCGCATCTGGGACCTCCCAAGGAGAGGCTTCAACTCCAGA
GGAGTCTCGAGATGGGAAGAAAGATAAAGAAGGGGACCGGGCCTCTGAGGAAGGCAAACAGAAAGGCAAG
GGCAGCAAACCTTTAATGCCTACCTCCACTATCCTTCGTCTTCTGGCAGAGTTGGTGAGGTCCTATGTTG
GTATTGCTACCCTGATTGCCAACTACAGCTACACTGTGGGCCAGTCTGAACTGATCAAAGAGGACTGCAG
TGTGCTAGCTTTTGTTCTGGACCACCTGCTCCCACATACCCAGAATGCAGAAGACAAGGACACCCCTGCC
TTGGCCCGCCTGTTCCTCGCAAGCCTGGCTGCTGCAGGGAGTGGCACAGATGCCCAGGTGGCCCTAGTGA
ATGAAGTAAAAGCAGCCCTTGGACGGGCACTGGCTATGGCTGAGAGTACAGAGAAACATGCCAGGCTTCA
GGCAGTGATGTGTATCATCAGTACTATCATGGAGTCCTGCCCCTCCACCTCCAGCTTCTACAGCAGTGCC
ACAGCGAAGACCCAGCACAATGGCATGAACAACATCATTCGGCTTTTCCTGAAGAAGGGACTGGTTAATG
ACCTGGCCAGAGTACCTCACAGCTTAGACCTGTCCAGTCCCAACATGGCCAACACAGTCAATGCTGCTCT
GAAGCCTTTGGAAACACTTTCCCGGATTGTGAACCAGCCCAGTAGCCTTTTTGGCAGCAAGAGTGCTTCT
AGCAAGAACAAGTCTGAGCAGGATGCCCAAGGAGCCTCTCAAGATTCCAGTAGCAACCAGCAGGACCCAG
GCGAGCCTGGGGAAGCAGAAGTGCAGGAGGAGGATCATGATGTCACTCAGACAGAGGTGGCAGATGGGGA
TATCATGGATGGGGAGGCTGAAACCGACTCAGTGGTGATTGCTGGGCAGCCTGAGGTGCTCAGTTCACAA
GAGATGCAGGTTGAGAATGAGCTGGAGGACCTGATAGATGAGTTGCTTGAGAGGGATGGCGGATCTGGGA
ACAGTACAATTATAGTGAGCAGAAGTGGAGAGGATGAATCACAAGAGGACGTGCTGATGGATGAAGCTCC
TTCCAACCTCAGCCAAGCTTCCACCTTGCAGGCCAACCGAGAAGATTCCATGAATATCCTGGACCCTGAG
GATGAGGAGGAGCACACTCAGGAAGAGGACAGCAGTGGCAGTAACGAGGATGAGGATGATAGTCAGGATG
AAGAGGAGGAGGAGGAGGAAGATGAGGAAGATGATCAGGAGGATGATGAAGGTGAAGAGGGAGATGAAGA
CGATGACGACGATGGCTCTGAGATGGAATTGGATGAGGATTATCCTGATATGAACGCTTCTCCCTTGGTC
CGATTTGAGCGCTTTGACCGGGAGGATGATCTCATCATTGAGTTTGACAACATGTTCTCCAGTGCTACAG
ACATCCCCCCATCCCCAGGAAATATCCCTACCACCCATCCACTGATGGTGCGCCATGCAGACCACAGTTC
TCTGACACTGGGCAGTGGCTCTTCAACAACTCGTCTCACCCAGGGCATCGGGCGCAGTCAGAGGACCCTA
AGGCAGCTGACGGCCAATACTGGCCACACCATTCATGTTCACTACCCTGGGAATCGCCAGCCCAACCCTC
CTCTTATACTGCAGAGGTTGCTTGGTCCCTCAGCTGCTGCTGACATCCTTCAGCTGAGCAGCAGCCTTCC
CCTACAAAGCCGGGGTCGGGCCCGCCTCCTGGTAGGCAACGATGACGTCCACATCATCGCCCGTTCTGAT
GATGAGCTGCTGGATGACTTTTTCCATGATCAGAGCACAGCTACCAGCCAAGCAGGAACCCTGTCCAGCA
TCCCCACAGCCCTGACCCGCTGGACAGAAGAATGCAAAGTTCTCGATGCTGAGAGCATGCATGACTGTGT
TTCAGTGGTTAAAGTGTCCATTGTCAATCACCTGGAATTCCTGAGGGATGAGGAGCTGGAAGAAAGGCGA
GAGAAGCGCAGGAAACAACTGGCTGAGGAAGAAACAAAGATAACTGATAAAGGCAAAGAAGATAAGGAGA
ACAGGGATCAGAGTGCACAGTGTACTGCATCTAAGTCAAATGACTCCACTGAACAGAATCTCTCAGATGG
GACGCCTATGCCTGACAGCTACCCAACAACCCCATCTTCAACTGATGCAGCTACATCTGAGTCCAAGGAG
ACCCTTGGCACTCTGCAATCCTCACAACAGCAACCAACACTCCCAACCCCACCAGCTTTGGGAGAGGTTC
CTCAGGAGCTGCAGTCTCCAGCTGGAGAAGGGGGCAGCTCTACACAGCTATTGATGCCTGTAGAGCCAGA
GGAATTGGGTCCCACAAGGCCAAGTGGGGAAGCAGAAACAACTCAGATGGAGTTATCCCCAGCTCCCACT
ATAACCTCACTTTCCCCAGAGAGAGCTGAGGATTCTGATGCACTGACGGCTGTCAGCAGTCAGCTAGAAG
GCTCTCCTATGGATACAAGCAGCCTGGCTTCCTGTACCTTAGAGGAGGCTGTGGGTGACACTTCAGCAGC
TGGCAGTTCTGAGCAGCCCAGAGCAGGCAGCTCCACTCCTGGGGATGCCCCACCAGCTGTGGCGGAAGTG
CAAGGCAGGAGTGATGGGTCAGGGGAATCTGCCCAGCCACCTGAGGACAGCTCCCCACCTGCATCCTCTG
AGAGCTCTTCCACCAGAGATTCTGCCGTGGCCATTTCTGGCGCCGATTCCCGAGGAATCCTAGAAGAGCC
GTTGCCTTCAACAAGCAGTGAAGAAGAAGATCCCCTTGCGGGTATCAGTCTCCCTGAAGGTGTGGACCCC
TCTTTTCTGGCTGCCCTGCCTGATGACATCCGTCGGGAAGTTCTACAGAACCAGCTAGGCATTCGTCCAC
CAACCCGGACTGCCCCCTCCACAAATAGCTCAGCGCCTGCAGTGGTGGGGAATCCTGGTGTGACTGAGGT
GAGTCCCGAGTTTCTTGCGGCACTGCCACCCGCGATCCAAGAGGAAGTACTGGCACAGCAGAGAGCTGAG
CAGCAGCGACGAGAACTAGCACAGAATGCCAGCTCAGACACCCCTATGGACCCTGTGACCTTCATCCAGA
CTCTGCCCTCAGACCTGCGCCGTAGTGTCCTAGAGGATATGGAGGACAGTGTGTTAGCTGTGATGCCACC
TGACATTGCAGCTGAGGCTCAAGCCCTGAGACGAGAGCAAGAAGCCCGGCAGCGACAGCTCATGCATGAG
CGTCTGTTTGGGCACAGTAGCACCTCCGCACTCTCTGCTATTCTCCGAAGCCCGGCTTTCACCAGTCGCT
TAAGTGGCAACCGTGGGGTCCAGTATACTCGCCTTGCTGTGCAGAGAGGTGGCACCTTCCAGATGGGGGG
TAGCAGCAGCCATAACAGGCCTTCTGGCAGTAATGTAGATACTCTCCTCCGCCTCCGAGGACGGCTCCTT
CTGGACCACGAAGCCCTTTCTTGTCTCTTGGTCCTACTTTTTGTGGATGAGCCAAAGCTCAATACTAGCC
GTCTACACCGAGTACTGAGAAATCTCTGCTACCATGCCCAGACCCGCCACTGGGTCATCCGCAGTCTGCT
CTCCATCTTGCAGCGCAGCAGTGAGAGTGAGCTATGCATTGAAACACCCAAACTCACTACAAGTGAGGAA
AAGGGCAAAAAGTCGAGCAAGAGCTGTGGGTCAAGTAGCCATGAGAACCGTCCCCTGGACCTGCTACACA
AGATGGAGTCAAAGAGCTCCAACCAGCTTTCCTGGCTCTCAGTATCCATGGATGCAGCCCTAGGCTGCAG
GACTAATATATTTCAGATCCAGCGTTCAGGGGGGCGTAAACATACCGAGAAGCATGCAAGCGGTGGCTCC
ACCGTCCACATCCATCCCCAAGCTGCTCCTGTTGTCTGCAGACACGTTTTGGATACACTCATTCAATTGG
CCAAGGTATTTCCCAGCCACTTCACACAGCAGCGGACCAAAGAAACAAACTGTGAGAGTGATCGGGAAAG
GGGCAATAAGGCCTGTAGCCCATGCTCCTCACAGTCCTCCAGCAGTGGCATTTGCACAGACTTCTGGGAC
TTATTGGTAAAACTGGACAACATGAATGTCAGCCGGAAAGGCAAGAACTCCGTGAAGTCAGTGCCAGTGA
GCGCTGGCGGTGAGGGGGAAACCTCTCCATACAGCCTCGAGGCCTCTCCACTGGGGCAGCTCATGAACAT
GTTGTCACACCCAGTCATCCGCCGGAGCTCTCTCTTAACTGAGAAACTCCTCAGACTCCTTTCTCTCATC
TCAATTGCTCTCCCAGAAAACAAGGTGTCAGAAGCACAGGCTAATTCTGGCAGCGGTGCTTCCTCCACCA
CCACTGCCACCTCAACCACATCTACCACCACCACCACTGCCGCCTCCACCACGCCCACACCCCCTACTGC
ACCCACCCCTGTCACTTCTGCTCCAGCCCTGGTTGCTGCCACGGCTATTTCCACCATTGTCGTAGCTGCT
TCGACCACAGTGACTACCCCCACGACTGCTACCACTACTGTTTCAATTTCTCCCACTACTAAGGGCAGCA
AATCTCCAGCGAAGGTGAGTGATGGGGGCAGCAGCAGTACAGACTTTAAGATGGTGTCCTCTGGCCTCAC
TGAAAACCAGCTACAGCTCTCTGTAGAGGTGTTGACATCCCACTCTTGTTCTGAGGAAGGCTTAGAGGAT
GCAGCCAACGTACTACTGCAGCTCTCCCGGGGGGACTCTGGGACCCGGGACACTGTTCTCAAGCTGCTAC
TGAATGGAGCCCGCCATCTGGGTTATACCCTTTGTAAACAAATAGGTACCCTGCTGGCCGAGCTGCGGGA
ATACAACCTCGAGCAGCAGCGGCGAGCCCAATGTGAAACCCTCTCTCCTGATGGCCTGCCTGAGGAGCAG
CCACAGACCACCAAGCTGAAGGGCAAAATGCAGAGCAGGTTTGACATGGCTGAGAATGTGGTAATTGTGG
CATCTCAGAAGCGACCTTTGGGTGGCCGGGAGCTCCAGCTGCCTTCTATGTCCATGTTGACATCCAAGAC
ATCTACCCAGAAGTTCTTCTTGAGGGTACTACAGGTCATCATCCAGCTCCGGGACGACACGCGCCGGGCT
AACAAGAAAGCCAAGCAGACAGGCAGGCTAGGTTCCTCCGGTTTAGGCTCAGCTAGCAGCATCCAGGCAG
CTGTTCGGCAGCTGGAGGCTGAGGCTGATGCCATTATACAAATGGTACGTGAGGGTCAAAGGGCGCGGAG
ACAGCAACAAGCAGCAACGTCGGAGTCTAGCCAGTCAGAGGCGTCTGTCCGGAGGGAGGAATCACCCATG
GATGTGGACCAGCCATCTCCCAGTGCTCAAGATACTCAATCCATTGCCTCCGATGGAACCCCACAGGGGG
AGAAGGAAAAGGAAGAAAGACCACCTGAGTTACCCCTGCTCAGCGAGCAGCTGAGTTTGGACGAGCTGTG
GGACATGCTTGGGGAGTGTCTAAAGGAACTAGAGGAATCCCATGACCAGCATGCGGTGCTAGTGCTACAG
CCTGCTGTCGAGGCCTTCTTTCTGGTCCATGCCACAGAGCGGGAGAGCGGCAGCGGTGACACACAGAAGT
TCCTTCGCTTTGCAGAGACTCACCGCACTGTGTTAAACCAGATCCTACGGCAGTCCACGACCCACCTTGC
TGATGGGCCTTTTGCTGTCCTGGTAGACTACATTCGTGTCCTCGACTTTGATGTCAAGCGCAAATATTTC
CGCCAAGAGCTGGAGCGTTTAGATGAGGGGCTCCGGAAAGAAGACATGGCTGTGCATGTCCGTCGTGACC
ATGTGTTTGAAGACTCCTATCGTGAGCTGCATCGCAAATCCCCCGAAGAAATGAAGAATCGATTGTATAT
AGTATTTGAAGGAGAAGAAGGGCAGGATGCTGGCGGGCTCCTGCGGGAGTGGTATATGATCATCTCTCGA
GAGATGTTTAACCCTATGTATGCCTTGTTCCGTACCTCACCTGGTGATCGAGTCACCTACACCATCAATC
CATCTTCCCACTGCAACCCCAACCATCTGTCCTATTTTAAATTTGTCGGACGCATTGTGGCCAAAGCTGT
ATATGACAACCGTCTTCTGGAGTGCTACTTTACTCGATCCTTTTACAAACACATCTTGGGCAAGTCAGTC
AGATATACAGATATGGAGAGTGAAGATTACCACTTCTACCAAGGTCTGGTTTATCTGCTGGAAAATGATG
TCTCCACACTAGGCTATGACCTCACCTTCAGCACTGAGGTCCAAGAGTTTGGAGTTTGTGAAGTTCGTGA
CCTCAAACCCAATGGGGCCAACATCTTGGTAACAGAGGAGAATAAGAAGGAGTATGTACACCTGGTATGC
CAGATGAGAATGACAGGAGCCATCCGCAAGCAGTTGGCGGCTTTCTTAGAAGGCTTCTATGAGATCATTC
CAAAGCGCCTCATTTCCATCTTCACTGAGCAGGAGTTAGAGCTGCTTATATCAGGACTGCCCACCATTGA
CATCGATGATCTGAAATCCAACACTGAATACCACAAGTACCAGTCCAACTCTATTCAGATCCAGTGGTTC
TGGAGAGCATTGCGTTCTTTCGATCAAGCTGACCGTGCCAAGTTCCTCCAGTTTGTCACGGGTACTTCCA
AGGTACCCCTGCAAGGCTTTGCTGCCCTCGAAGGCATGAATGGCATTCAGAAGTTTCAGATCCATCGAGA
TGACAGGTCCACAGATCGCCTGCCTTCAGCTCACACATGTTTTAATCAGCTGGATCTGCCTGCCTATGAG
AGCTTTGAGAAGCTCCGCCACATGCTACTGTTGGCTATCCAGGAGTGCTCTGAAGGCTTTGGGCTGGCCT
AATAAGCGGCCGCTGATGATAATGGCCTGTGGCCGTAATGGCCTGTGGCCGTAAAATCAACCTCTGGATT
ACAAAATTTGTGAAAGATTGACTGGTATTCTTAACTATGTTGCTCCTTTTACGCTATGTGGATACGCTGC
TTTAATGCCTTTGTATCATGCTATTGCTTCCCGTATGGCTTTCATTTTCTCCTCCTTGTATAAATCCTGG
TTGCTGTCTCTTTATGAGGAGTTGTGGCCCGTTGTCAGGCAACGTGGCGTGGTGTGCACTGTGTTTGCTG
ACGCAACCCCCACTGGTTGGGGCATTGCCACCACCTGTCAGCTCCTTTCCGGGACTTTCGCTTTCCCCCT
CCCTATTGCCACGGCGGAACTCAGTGCCGCCTGCCTTGCCCGCTGCTGGACAGGGGCTCGGCTGTTGGGC
ACTGACAATTCCGTGGTGTTGTCGGGGAAATCATCGTCCTTTCCTTGGCTGCTCGCCTGTGTTGCCACCT
GGATTCTGCGCGGGACGTCCTTCTGCTACGTCCCTTCGGCCCTCAATCCAGCGGACCTTCCTTCCCGCGG
CCTGCTGCCGGCTCTGCGGCCTCTTCCGCGGCTTCGAGATCTGCCTCGACTGTGCCTTCTAGTTGCCAGC
CATCTGTTGTTTGCCCCTCCCCCGTGCCTTCCTTGACCCTGGAAGGTGCCACTCCCACTGTCCTTTCCTA
ATAAAATGAGGAAATTGCATCAAATTGTCTGAGTAGGTGTCATTCTATTCTGGGGGGTGGGGTGGGGCAG
GACAGCAAGGGGGAGGATTGGGCAGACAATAGCAGGCATGCTGGGGACTCGAGTTAAGGGCGAATCGCTG
GGACGCCCGAACGGTGGCTACTCGTTGACATAAGCCTGTTCGGTTCGTAAACTGTAATGCAAGTAGCGTA
TGCGCTCACGCAACTGGTCCAGAACCTTGACCGAACGCAGCGGTGGTAACGGCGCAGTGGCGGTTTTCAT
GGCTTGTTATGACTGTTTTTTTGTACAGTCTATGCCTCGGGCATCCAAGCAGCAAGCGCGTTACGCCGTG
GGTCGATGTTTGATGTTATGGAGCAGCAACGATGTTACGCAGCAGCAACGATGTTACGCAGCAGGGCAGT
CGCCCTAAAACAAAGTTAGGTGGCTCAAGTATGGGCATCATTCGTACATGTAGGCTCGGCCCTGACCAAG
TCAAATCCATGCGGGCTGCTCTTGATCTTTTCGGTCGTGAGTTCGGTGATGTAGCCACCTACTCCCAACA
TCAGCCGGACTCCGATTACCTCGGGAACTTGCTCCGTAGTAAGACATTTATTGCGCTTGCTGCCTTCGAC
CAAGAAGCGGTTGTTGGCGCTCTCGCGGCTTACGTTCTGCCCAAGTTTGAGCAGCCGCGTAGTGAGATCT
ATATCTATGATCTCGCAGTCTCCGGCGAGCACCGGAGGCAGGGCATTGCCACCGCGCTCATCAATCTCCT
CAAGCATGAGGCCAACGCGCTTGGTGCTTATGTGATCTACGTGCAAGCAGATTACGGTGACGATCCCGCA
GTGGCTCTCTATACAAAGTTGGGCATACGGGAAGAAGTGATGCACTTTGATATCGACCCAAGTACCGCCA
CCTAACAATTCGTTCAAGCCGAGATCGGCTTCCCGGCCGCGGAGTTGTTCGGTAAATTGTCACAACGCCG
C
